Addgene plasmid #231671: Flag-ZDHHC23
Purpose: Expresses human ZDHHC23 protein
Depositing lab: Chunhong Ma. Publication: Palmitoylation of TIM-3 promotes immune exhaustion and restrains antitumor immunity. Zhang Z, Ren C, Xiao R, Ma S, Liu H, Dou Y, Fan Y, Wang S, Zhan P, Gao C, Yue X, Li C, Gao L, Liang X, Wu Z, Ma C. Sci Immunol. 2024 Nov 15;9(101):eadp7302. doi: 10.1126/sciimmunol.adp7302. Epub 2024 Nov 15. PubMed 39546589.
Backbone
  Vector backbone: p3XFLAG-CMV™-7.1
  Vector type: Mammalian Expression
Growth in bacteria
  Bacterial resistance: Ampicillin, 100 μg/mL
  Growth temperature: 37°C
  Growth strain: DH5alpha
  Copy number: Unknown
Gene/Insert
  Gene/Insert name: ZDHHC23
  Species: H. sapiens (human)
  Entrez Gene: ZDHHC23 (a.k.a. DHHC-23, NIDD)
  Tag / fusion protein: 3×Flag Tag (N terminal on insert)
Terms and licenses: Academic/Nonprofit Terms; Industry Terms: Not Available to Industry
How to cite: Flag-ZDHHC23 was a gift from Chunhong Ma (Addgene plasmid # 231671 ; http://n2t.net/addgene:231671 ; RRID:Addgene_231671)
