[The description below was written by a language model from this plasmid's Addgene catalogue record and pLannotate feature annotations shown in this document.]
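Description:
Flag-ZDHHC23 is a mammalian expression plasmid built on the p3XFLAG-CMV-7.1 backbone that drives production of human ZDHHC23 (also known as DHHC-23 or NIDD) carrying an N-terminal 3×FLAG epitope. The full sequenced record is about 5.9 kb. In E. coli the plasmid replicates from a high-copy ColE1/pUC-type origin and is selected with ampicillin through the β-lactamase gene and its native promoter. An f1 phage origin is also present, which in principle allows single-stranded DNA rescue. Remnants of lacZα, lacI, the lac promoter/operator, a T7 promoter and a fragment of the pUC multiple cloning site are annotated as backbone carry-over and play no evident role in expression of the insert.

The expression cassette consists of the human cytomegalovirus immediate-early enhancer and promoter, followed by the 3×FLAG coding sequence (three tandem FLAG epitopes with an enterokinase cleavage site), then the ZDHHC23 open reading frame a short distance downstream, and is terminated by the human growth hormone polyadenylation signal. An SV40 enhancer/early promoter region lies downstream of the cassette, but no mammalian selection marker is annotated, so the construct appears suited to transient transfection rather than drug selection of stable lines. ZDHHC23 is a DHHC-family palmitoyltransferase that adds palmitate to protein substrates. The FLAG-tagged form allows the enzyme to be detected or immunoprecipitated with anti-FLAG reagents. The plasmid was deposited in connection with a study of TIM-3 palmitoylation in immune exhaustion and antitumour immunity, which fits its use for overexpressing the enzyme to study palmitoylation in cultured cells.
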