Features (pLannotate 1.2.2; 17 found; start..end, strand, type, name):
      4..158     -  CDS            lacZα (fragment): LacZα fragment of β-galactosidase; lacZ fragment
    318..697     +  enhancer       CMV enhancer: human cytomegalovirus immediate early enhancer
    699..898     +  promoter       CMV promoter: human cytomegalovirus (CMV) immediate early promoter
    931..996     +  CDS            3xFLAG: three tandem FLAG® epitope tags, followed by an enterokinase cleavage site
   1015..2241    +  CDS            ZDHHC23: ZDH23_HUMAN - Experimental evidence at protein level: Swiss-Prot protein existence level 1. Palmitoyltransferase that could catalyze the addition of palmitate onto various protein substrates and be involved in a variety of cellular processes (Probable). Palmitoyltransferase that mediates palmitoylation of KCNMA1, regulating localization of KCNMA1 to the plasma membrane. May be involved in NOS1 regulation and targeting to the synaptic membrane. From Homo sapiens (Human).
   2264..2282    -  misc_feature   MCS (fragment): pUC18/19 multiple cloning site
   2283..2905    +  polyA_signal   hGH poly(A) signal: human growth hormone polyadenylation signal
   2934..3263    +  promoter       SV40 promoter: SV40 enhancer and early promoter
   3302..3320    -  promoter       T7 promoter: promoter for bacteriophage T7 RNA polymerase
   3358..3374    -  protein_bind   lac operator: The lac repressor binds to the lac operator to inhibit transcription in E. coli. This inhibition can be relieved by adding lactose or isopropyl-β-D-thiogalactopyranoside (IPTG). lac repressor encoded by lacI
   3382..3412    -  promoter       lac promoter: promoter for the E. coli lac operon
   3427..3448    -  protein_bind   CAP binding site: CAP binding activates transcription in the presence of cAMP. E. coli catabolite activator protein
   3461..3553    -  CDS            lacI (fragment): lac repressor; lacI; The lac repressor binds to the lac operator to inhibit transcription in E. coli. This inhibition can be relieved by adding lactose or isopropyl-β-D-thiogalactopyranoside (IPTG).
   3736..4324    -  rep_origin     ori: high-copy-number ColE1/pMB1/pBR322/pUC origin of replication
   4495..5355    -  CDS            AmpR: β-lactamase; bla; confers resistance to ampicillin, carbenicillin, and related antibiotics
   5356..5460    -  promoter       AmpR promoter: bla
   5487..5915    +  rep_origin     f1 ori (sequence partly withheld): f1 bacteriophage origin of replication; arrow indicates direction of (+) strand synthesis
>Addgene plasmid #231671 | Flag-ZDHHC23 | addgene full sequence | sequence record 462834 | Addgene NGS Result
CCATTCGCCATTCAGGCTGCGCAACTGTTGGGAAGGGCGATCGGTGCGGGCCTCTTCGCTATTACGCCAG
CTGGCGAAAGGGGGATGTGCTGCAAGGCGATTAAGTTGGGTAACGCCAGGGTTTTCCCAGTCACGACGTT
GTAAAACGACGGCCAGTGCCAAGCTGATCTATACATTGAATCAATATTGGCAATTAGCCATATTAGTCAT
TGGTTATATAGCATAAATCAATATTGGCTATTGGCCATTGCATACGTTGTATCTATATCATAATATGTAC
ATTTATATTGGCTCATGTCCAATATGACCGCCATGTTGACATTGATTATTGACTAGTTATTAATAGTAAT
CAATTACGGGGTCATTAGTTCATAGCCCATATATGGAGTTCCGCGTTACATAACTTACGGTAAATGGCCC
GCCTGGCTGACCGCCCAACGACCCCCGCCCATTGACGTCAATAATGACGTATGTTCCCATAGTAACGCCA
ATAGGGACTTTCCATTGACGTCAATGGGTGGAGTATTTACGGTAAACTGCCCACTTGGCAGTACATCAAG
TGTATCATATGCCAAGTCCGCCCCCTATTGACGTCAATGACGGTAAATGGCCCGCCTGGCATTATGCCCA
GTACATGACCTTACGGGACTTTCCTACTTGGCAGTACATCTACGTATTAGTCATCGCTATTACCATGGTG
ATGCGGTTTTGGCAGTACACCAATGGGCGTGGATAGCGGTTTGACTCACGGGGATTTCCAAGTCTCCACC
CCATTGACGTCAATGGGAGTTTGTTTTGGCACCAAAATCAACGGGACTTTCCAAAATGTCGTAATAACCC
CGCCCCGTTGACGCAAATGGGCGGTAGGCGTGTACGGTGGGAGGTCTATATAAGCAGAGCTCGTTTAGTG
AACCGTCAGAATTAACCATGGACTACAAAGACCATGACGGTGATTATAAAGATCATGACATCGATTACAA
GGATGACGATGACAAGCTTGCGGCCGCGAATTCAATGACACAGAAGGGCAGTATGAAGCCTGTGAAGAAA
AAGAAAACCGAAGAACCTGAATTGGAGCCCCTGTGCTGCTGCGAGTACATAGATCGGAATGGGGAAAAGA
ACCACGTGGCTACTTGTTTGTGTGATTGTCAAGATCTGGATGAAGGGTGTGATCGATGGATTACATGTAA
ATCTTTACAGCCAGAGACTTGTGAAAGAATCATGGATACAATTTCTGATCGCCTCCGAATTCCTTGGCTT
AGGGGAGCCAAAAAAGTGAACATCAGCATCATCCCTCCGCTTGTCCTGCTGCCTGTCTTCCTTCATGTGG
CTTCCTGGCATTTCCTCCTGGGGGTGGTGGTTTTGACCTCCCTTCCTGTGCTGGCACTGTGGTACTACTA
CCTCACTCACAGAAGGAAAGAACAGACCCTGTTTTTCCTGAGCCTTGGACTGTTCTCTCTGGGCTACATG
TACTATGTGTTCCTGCAGGAAGTGGTCCCCAAAGGGCGTGTGGGTCCCGTTCAGCTGGCGGTTCTTACCT
GCGGGTTATTTCTGATACTCTTAGCCTTGCACAGAGCCAAGAAGAATCCAGGCTACCTCAGCAATCCAGC
AAGCGGTGACAGATCTCTAAGCAGCAGCCAGCTGGAGTGCCTGAGCAGAAAAGGGCAGGAGAAGACCAAA
GGGTTCCCTGGGGCAGACATGTCGGGCAGTCTCAACAATCGCACAACAAAGGATGACCCCAAGGGCTCTT
CCAAGATGCCAGCTGGAAGCCCCACCAAAGCGAAGGAGGACTGGTGTGCCAAGTGCCAGCTGGTGCGACC
AGCCCGGGCATGGCACTGCCGGATATGTGGCATCTGTGTGAGGAGAATGGATCATCATTGTGTCTGGATA
AATAGCTGCGTTGGAGAATCAAATCATCAAGCATTTATACTTGCCCTTTTGATCTTCTTGCTCACCTCGG
TGTATGGGATCACACTGACCTTGGACACCATTTGTAGAGACAGAAGTGTCTTCACAGCTCTTTTCTATTG
TCCTGGAGTTTATGCAAATTACAGCTCGGCTCTGTCCTTCACCTGCGTGTGGTACTCTGTGATCATCACA
GCAGGCATGGCCTACATCTTCCTGATCCAGCTGATCAACATCAGCTACAATGTGACTGAGCGGGAAGTCC
AGCAGGCCCTCCGACAGAAGACTGGGCGCCGGCTCCTCTGCGGGCTCATCGTGGACACAGGGTTACTTGG
ATGAAGATCTGATATCGGTACCAGTCGACTCTAGAGGATCCCGGGTGGCATCCCTGTGACCCCTCCCCAG
TGCCTCTCCTGGCCCTGGAAGTTGCCACTCCAGTGCCCACCAGCCTTGTCCTAATAAAATTAAGTTGCAT
CATTTTGTCTGACTAGGTGTCCTTCTATAATATTATGGGGTGGAGGGGGGTGGTATGGAGCAAGGGGCAA
GTTGGGAAGACAACCTGTAGGGCCTGCGGGGTCTATTGGGAACCAAGCTGGAGTGCAGTGGCACAATCTT
GGCTCACTGCAATCTCCGCCTCCTGGGTTCAAGCGATTCTCCTGCCTCAGCCTCCCGAGTTGTTGGGATT
CCAGGCATGCATGACCAGGCTCAGCTAATTTTTGTTTTTTTGGTAGAGACGGGGTTTCACCATATTGGCC
AGGCTGGTCTCCAACTCCTAATCTCAGGTGATCTACCCACCTTGGCCTCCCAAATTGCTGGGATTACAGG
CGTGAACCACTGCTCCCTTCCCTGTCCTTCTGATTTTAAAATAACTATACCAGCAGGAGGACGTCCAGAC
ACAGCATAGGCTACCTGGCCATGCCCAACCGGTGGGACATTTGAGTTGCTTGCTTGGCACTGTCCTCTCA
TGCGTTGGGTCCACTCAGTAGATGCCTGTTGAATTGGGTACGCGGCCAGCTTGGCTGTGGAATGTGTGTC
AGTTAGGGTGTGGAAAGTCCCCAGGCTCCCCAGCAGGCAGAAGTATGCAAAGCATGCATCTCAATTAGTC
AGCAACCAGGTGTGGAAAGTCCCCAGGCTCCCCAGCAGGCAGAAGTATGCAAAGCATGCATCTCAATTAG
TCAGCAACCATAGTCCCGCCCCTAACTCCGCCCATCCCGCCCCTAACTCCGCCCAGTTCCGCCCATTCTC
CGCCCCATGGCTGACTAATTTTTTTTATTTATGCAGAGGCCGAGGCCGCCTCGGCCTCTGAGCTATTCCA
GAAGTAGTGAGGAGGCTTTTTTGGAGGCCTAGGCTTTTGCAAAAAGCTCCTCGAGGAACTGAAAAACCAG
AAAGTTAATTCCCTATAGTGAGTCGTATTAAATTCGTAATCATGTCATAGCTGTTTCCTGTGTGAAATTG
TTATCCGCTCACAATTCCACACAACATACGAGCCGGAAGCATAAAGTGTAAAGCCTGGGGTGCCTAATGA
GTGAGCTAACTCACATTAATTGCGTTGCGCTCACTGCCCGCTTTCCAGTCGGGAAACCTGTCGTGCCAGC
TGCATTAATGAATCGGCCAACGCGCGGGGAGAGGCGGTTTGCGTATTGGGCGCTCTTCCGCTTCCTCGCT
CACTGACTCGCTGCGCTCGGTCGTTCGGCTGCGGCGAGCGGTATCAGCTCACTCAAAGGCGGTAATACGG
TTATCCACAGAATCAGGGGATAACGCAGGAAAGAACATGTGAGCAAAAGGCCAGCAAAAGGCCAGGAACC
GTAAAAAGGCCGCGTTGCTGGCGTTTTTCCATAGGCTCCGCCCCCCTGACGAGCATCACAAAAATCGACG
CTCAAGTCAGAGGTGGCGAAACCCGACAGGACTATAAAGATACCAGGCGTTTCCCCCTGGAAGCTCCCTC
GTGCGCTCTCCTGTTCCGACCCTGCCGCTTACCGGATACCTGTCCGCCTTTCTCCCTTCGGGAAGCGTGG
CGCTTTCTCATAGCTCACGCTGTAGGTATCTCAGTTCGGTGTAGGTCGTTCGCTCCAAGCTGGGCTGTGT
GCACGAACCCCCCGTTCAGCCCGACCGCTGCGCCTTATCCGGTAACTATCGTCTTGAGTCCAACCCGGTA
AGACACGACTTATCGCCACTGGCAGCAGCCACTGGTAACAGGATTAGCAGAGCGAGGTATGTAGGCGGTG
CTACAGAGTTCTTGAAGTGGTGGCCTAACTACGGCTACACTAGAAGAACAGTATTTGGTATCTGCGCTCT
GCTGAAGCCAGTTACCTTCGGAAAAAGAGTTGGTAGCTCTTGATCCGGCAAACAAACCACCGCTGGTAGC
GGTGGTTTTTTTGTTTGCAAGCAGCAGATTACGCGCAGAAAAAAAGGATCTCAAGAAGATCCTTTGATCT
TTTCTACGGGGTCTGACGCTCAGTGGAACGAAAACTCACGTTAAGGGATTTTGGTCATGAGATTATCAAA
AAGGATCTTCACCTAGATCCTTTTAAATTAAAAATGAAGTTTTAAATCAATCTAAAGTATATATGAGTAA
ACTTGGTCTGACAGTTACCAATGCTTAATCAGTGAGGCACCTATCTCAGCGATCTGTCTATTTCGTTCAT
CCATAGTTGCCTGACTCCCCGTCGTGTAGATAACTACGATACGGGAGGGCTTACCATCTGGCCCCAGTGC
TGCAATGATACCGCGAGACCCACGCTCACCGGCTCCAGATTTATCAGCAATAAACCAGCCAGCCGGAAGG
GCCGAGCGCAGAAGTGGTCCTGCAACTTTATCCGCCTCCATCCAGTCTATTAATTGTTGCCGGGAAGCTA
GAGTAAGTAGTTCGCCAGTTAATAGTTTGCGCAACGTTGTTGCCATTGCTACAGGCATCGTGGTGTCACG
CTCGTCGTTTGGTATGGCTTCATTCAGCTCCGGTTCCCAACGATCAAGGCGAGTTACATGATCCCCCATG
TTGTGCAAAAAAGCGGTTAGCTCCTTCGGTCCTCCGATCGTTGTCAGAAGTAAGTTGGCCGCAGTGTTAT
CACTCATGGTTATGGCAGCACTGCATAATTCTCTTACTGTCATGCCATCCGTAAGATGCTTTTCTGTGAC
TGGTGAGTACTCAACCAAGTCATTCTGAGAATAGTGTATGCGGCGACCGAGTTGCTCTTGCCCGGCGTCA
ATACGGGATAATACCGCGCCACATAGCAGAACTTTAAAAGTGCTCATCATTGGAAAACGTTCTTCGGGGC
GAAAACTCTCAAGGATCTTACCGCTGTTGAGATCCAGTTCGATGTAACCCACTCGTGCACCCAACTGATC
TTCAGCATCTTTTACTTTCACCAGCGTTTCTGGGTGAGCAAAAACAGGAAGGCAAAATGCCGCAAAAAAG
GGAATAAGGGCGACACGGAAATGTTGAATACTCATACTCTTCCTTTTTCAATATTATTGAAGCATTTATC
AGGGTTATTGTCTCATGAGCGGATACATATTTGAATGTATTTAGAAAAATAAACAAATAGGGGTTCCGCG
CACATTTCCCCGAAAAGTGCCACCTG
[124 nt withheld, positions 5487-5610]
C
[91 nt withheld, positions 5612-5702]
A
[49 nt withheld, positions 5704-5752]
CCTTTGACGTTGGAGTCCACGTTCTTT
[37 nt withheld, positions 5780-5816]
ACCCTATCTCGGTCTATTCTTTTGATTTATAAGGGATTTTGCCGATTTCGGCCTATTGGTTAAAAAATGA
GCTGATTTAACAAAAATTTAACGCGAATTTTAACAAAATATTAACGCTTACAATTT
